Addgene plasmid #180313: pnEA-vH_His-TEV-SEPT2-sfCherry2_SEPT6
Purpose: bacterial co-expression of human SEPT2 fused to superfolder Cherry2 and of human SEPT6
Depositing lab: Manos Mavrakis. Depositing organization: CNRS UMR 7249, Institut Fresnel. Publication: Human septins organize as octamer-based filaments and mediate actin-membrane anchoring in cells. Martins CS, Taveneau C, Castro-Linares G, Baibakov M, Buzhinsky N, Eroles M, Milanovic V, Omi S, Pedelacq JD, Iv F, Bouillard L, Llewellyn A, Gomes M, Belhabib M, Kuzmic M, Verdier-Pinard P, Lee S, Badache A, Kumar S, Chandre C, Brasselet S, Rico F, Rossier O, Koenderink GH, Wenger J, Cabantous S, Mavrakis M. J Cell Biol. 2023 Mar 6;222(3):e202203016. doi: 10.1083/jcb.202203016. Epub 2022 Dec 23. PubMed 36562751.
Backbone
  Vector backbone: pnEA-vH
  Vector type: Bacterial Expression
Growth in bacteria
  Bacterial resistance: Ampicillin, 100 μg/mL
  Growth temperature: 37°C
  Growth strain: DH5alpha
  Growth instructions: For protein expression, grow at 17degC.
  Copy number: High Copy
Gene/Insert 1
  Gene/Insert name: SEPTIN2 (alt name: SEPT2)
  Species: H. sapiens (human)
  Entrez Gene: SEPTIN2 (a.k.a. DIFF6, NEDD-5, NEDD5, Pnutl3, SEPT2, hNedd5)
  Tag / fusion protein: His6-TEV (N terminal on insert); sfCherry2 (C terminal on insert)
  Cloning method: Gibson Cloning
Gene/Insert 2
  Gene/Insert name: SEPTIN6 (alt name: SEPT6)
  Species: H. sapiens (human)
  Entrez Gene: SEPTIN6 (a.k.a. SEP2, SEPT2, SEPT6)
Terms and licenses: Academic/Nonprofit Terms; Industry Terms: Not Available to Industry
Depositor comments: Please visit https://doi.org/10.1101/2022.02.23.481653 for bioRxiv preprint.
How to cite: pnEA-vH_His-TEV-SEPT2-sfCherry2_SEPT6 was a gift from Manos Mavrakis (Addgene plasmid # 180313 ; http://n2t.net/addgene:180313 ; RRID:Addgene_180313)
