[The description below was written by a language model from this plasmid's Addgene catalogue record and pLannotate feature annotations shown in this document.]
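Description:
pnEA-vH_His-TEV-SEPT2-sfCherry2_SEPT6 is an 8.8 kb bacterial expression plasmid built on the pnEA-vH backbone for co-producing two human septins in E. coli. It replicates from a ColE1/pMB1-type origin and is selected with ampicillin through the bla gene. The catalogue lists it as high copy, although the annotation also detects pBR322-derived bom and rop elements, the latter normally acting to restrain copy number. Several tetracycline-resistance gene fragments and a tet promoter are annotated, but these look like non-functional remnants of the pBR322 lineage, interrupted by the lacI and expression cassettes.

The payload is a single bicistronic transcription unit driven by a T7 promoter with an adjacent lac operator and closed by a T7 terminator. A plasmid-borne lacI gene supplies repressor, so expression is IPTG-inducible in a host that provides T7 RNA polymerase. The first open reading frame, preceded by a T7 gene 10 ribosome binding site, encodes human SEPTIN6, for which no tag is recorded. A second copy of the same RBS then initiates translation of human SEPTIN2, which carries an N-terminal His6 tag followed by a TEV protease cleavage site and is fused at its C terminus to the monomeric red fluorescent protein sfCherry2. The short "capTEV" and "SET1" hits are partial matches, most likely reflecting the His/TEV tag region and residual vector sequence upstream of the terminator.

Producing both subunits from one transcript supports assembly of septin complexes in bacteria, with the cleavable His tag available for affinity purification and sfCherry2 for fluorescence detection. The associated study concerns human septin octamer-based filaments. The record does not state which other septin subunits or companion plasmids are used alongside this one.
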