Features (pLannotate 1.2.2; 23 found; start..end, strand, type, name):
    104..208     +  promoter       AmpR promoter: bla
    209..1069    +  CDS            AmpR: β-lactamase; bla; confers resistance to ampicillin, carbenicillin, and related antibiotics
   1240..1828    +  rep_origin     ori: high-copy-number ColE1/pMB1/pBR322/pUC origin of replication
   2014..2153    -  misc_feature   bom: basis of mobility region from pBR322
   2255..2446    -  CDS            rop: Rop protein, which maintains plasmids at low copy number; rop
   2463..2843    +  CDS            YPB1_ECOLX: Protein predicted: Swiss-Prot protein existence level 4. From Escherichia coli.
   3085..3709    -  CDS            TcR (fragment): tetracycline efflux protein; tet; confers resistance to tetracycline
   3724..3745    -  protein_bind   CAP binding site: CAP binding activates transcription in the presence of cAMP. E. coli catabolite activator protein
   3758..4839    -  CDS            lacI: lac repressor; lacI; The lac repressor binds to the lac operator to inhibit transcription in E. coli. This inhibition can be relieved by adding lactose or isopropyl-β-D-thiogalactopyranoside (IPTG).
   4840..4917    -  promoter       lacI promoter: lacI
   4925..5204    -  CDS            TcR (fragment): tetracycline efflux protein; tet; confers resistance to tetracycline
   5226..5244    +  promoter       T7 promoter: promoter for bacteriophage T7 RNA polymerase
   5245..5269    +  protein_bind   lac operator: The lac repressor binds to the lac operator to inhibit transcription in E. coli. This inhibition can be relieved by adding lactose or isopropyl-β-D-thiogalactopyranoside (IPTG). lac repressor encoded by lacI
   5284..5306    +  RBS            RBS: efficient ribosome binding site from bacteriophage T7 gene 10 (Olins and Rangwala, 1989)
   5314..6594    +  CDS            SEPTIN6: SEPT6_HUMAN - Also known as KIAA0128, SEP2, SEPT6. Experimental evidence at protein level: Swiss-Prot protein existence level 1. Filament-forming cytoskeletal GTPase. Required for normal organization of the actin cytoskeleton. Involved in cytokinesis. May play a role in HCV RNA replication. Forms a filamentous structure with SEPTIN12, SEPTIN6, SEPTIN2 and probably SEPTIN4 at the sperm annulus which is required for the structural integrity and motility of the sperm tail during postmeiotic differentiation (PubMed:25588830). From Homo sapiens (Human).
   6622..6644    +  RBS            RBS: efficient ribosome binding site from bacteriophage T7 gene 10 (Olins and Rangwala, 1989)
   6663..6679    +  CDS            capTEV™ (fragment): composite tag for in vivo biotinylation, TEV protease cleavage, and 6xHis tagging
   6726..7808    +  CDS            SEPTIN2: SEPT2_HUMAN - Also known as DIFF6, KIAA0158, NEDD5, SEPT2. Experimental evidence at protein level: Swiss-Prot protein existence level 1. Filament-forming cytoskeletal GTPase. Forms a filamentous structure with SEPTIN12, SEPTIN6, SEPTIN2 and probably SEPTIN4 at the sperm annulus which is required for the structural integrity and motility of the sperm tail during postmeiotic differentiation (PubMed:25588830). Required for normal organization of the actin cytoskeleton. Plays a role in the biogenesis of polarized columnar- shaped epithelium by maintaining polyglutamylated microtubules, thus facili
   7812..8480    +  CDS            sfCherry2: sfCherry2 is a basic (constitutively fluorescent) fluorescent protein published in 2017, derived from Discosoma sp.. It is reported to be a monomer.
   8527..8576    +  CDS            SET1 (fragment): solubility-enhancement tag derived from T7 phage gene 10B
   8584..8631    +  terminator     T7 terminator: transcription terminator for bacteriophage T7 RNA polymerase
   8654..8758    -  CDS            TcR (fragment): tetracycline efflux protein; tet; confers resistance to tetracycline
   8806..8834    -  promoter       tet promoter: E. coli promoter for tetracycline efflux protein gene
>Addgene plasmid #180313 | pnEA-vH_His-TEV-SEPT2-sfCherry2_SEPT6 | addgene full sequence | sequence record 357907 | Addgene NGS Result
TTCTTGAAGACGAAAGGGCCTCGTGATACGCCTATTTTTATAGGTTAATGTCATGATAATAATGGTTTCT
TAGACGTCAGGTGGCACTTTTCGGGGAAATGTGCGCGGAACCCCTATTTGTTTATTTTTCTAAATACATT
CAAATATGTATCCGCTCATGAGACAATAACCCTGATAAATGCTTCAATAATATTGAAAAAGGAAGAGTAT
GAGTATTCAACATTTCCGTGTCGCCCTTATTCCCTTTTTTGCGGCATTTTGCCTTCCTGTTTTTGCTCAC
CCAGAAACGCTGGTGAAAGTAAAAGATGCTGAAGATCAGTTGGGTGCACGAGTGGGTTACATCGAACTGG
ATCTCAACAGCGGTAAGATCCTTGAGAGTTTTCGCCCCGAAGAACGTTTTCCAATGATGAGCACTTTTAA
AGTTCTGCTATGTGGCGCGGTATTATCCCGTATTGACGCCGGGCAAGAGCAACTCGGTCGCCGCATACAC
TATTCTCAGAATGACTTGGTTGAGTACTCACCAGTCACAGAAAAGCATCTTACGGATGGCATGACAGTAA
GAGAATTATGCAGTGCTGCCATAACCATGAGTGATAACACTGCGGCCAACTTACTTCTGACAACGATCGG
AGGACCGAAGGAGCTAACCGCTTTTTTGCACAACATGGGGGATCATGTAACTCGCCTTGATCGTTGGGAA
CCGGAGCTGAATGAAGCCATACCAAACGACGAGCGTGACACCACGATGCCTGCAGCAATGGCAACAACGT
TGCGCAAACTATTAACTGGCGAACTACTTACTCTAGCTTCCCGGCAACAATTAATAGACTGGATGGAGGC
GGATAAAGTTGCAGGACCACTTCTGCGCTCGGCCCTTCCGGCTGGCTGGTTTATTGCTGATAAATCTGGA
GCCGGTGAGCGTGGGTCTCGCGGTATCATTGCAGCACTGGGGCCAGATGGTAAGCCCTCCCGTATCGTAG
TTATCTACACGACGGGGAGTCAGGCAACTATGGATGAACGAAATAGACAGATCGCTGAGATAGGTGCCTC
ACTGATTAAGCATTGGTAACTGTCAGACCAAGTTTACTCATATATACTTTAGATTGATTTAAAACTTCAT
TTTTAATTTAAAAGGATCTAGGTGAAGATCCTTTTTGATAATCTCATGACCAAAATCCCTTAACGTGAGT
TTTCGTTCCACTGAGCGTCAGACCCCGTAGAAAAGATCAAAGGATCTTCTTGAGATCCTTTTTTTCTGCG
CGTAATCTGCTGCTTGCAAACAAAAAAACCACCGCTACCAGCGGTGGTTTGTTTGCCGGATCAAGAGCTA
CCAACTCTTTTTCCGAAGGTAACTGGCTTCAGCAGAGCGCAGATACCAAATACTGTCCTTCTAGTGTAGC
CGTAGTTAGGCCACCACTTCAAGAACTCTGTAGCACCGCCTACATACCTCGCTCTGCTAATCCTGTTACC
AGTGGCTGCTGCCAGTGGCGATAAGTCGTGTCTTACCGGGTTGGACTCAAGACGATAGTTACCGGATAAG
GCGCAGCGGTCGGGCTGAACGGGGGGTTCGTGCACACAGCCCAGCTTGGAGCGAACGACCTACACCGAAC
TGAGATACCTACAGCGTGAGCTATGAGAAAGCGCCACGCTTCCCGAAGGGAGAAAGGCGGACAGGTATCC
GGTAAGCGGCAGGGTCGGAACAGGAGAGCGCACGAGGGAGCTTCCAGGGGGAAACGCCTGGTATCTTTAT
AGTCCTGTCGGGTTTCGCCACCTCTGACTTGAGCGTCGATTTTTGTGATGCTCGTCAGGGGGGCGGAGCC
TATGGAAAAACGCCAGCAACGCGGCCTTTTTACGGTTCCTGGCCTTTTGCTGGCCTTTTGCTCACATGTT
CTTTCCTGCGTTATCCCCTGATTCTGTGGATAACCGTATTACCGCCTTTGAGTGAGCTGATACCGCTCGC
CGCAGCCGAACGACCGAGCGCAGCGAGTCAGTGAGCGAGGAAGCGGAAGAGCGCCTGATGCGGTATTTTC
TCCTTACGCATCTGTGCGGTATTTCACACCGCAATGGTGCACTCTCAGTACAATCTGCTCTGATGCCGCA
TAGTTAAGCCAGTATACACTCCGCTATCGCTACGTGACTGGGTCATGGCTGCGCCCCGACACCCGCCAAC
ACCCGCTGACGCGCCCTGACGGGCTTGTCTGCTCCCGGCATCCGCTTACAGACAAGCTGTGACCGTCTCC
GGGAGCTGCATGTGTCAGAGGTTTTCACCGTCATCACCGAAACGCGCGAGGCAGCTGCGGTAAAGCTCAT
CAGCGTGGTCGTGAAGCGATTCACAGATGTCTGCCTGTTCATCCGCGTCCAGCTCGTTGAGTTTCTCCAG
AAGCGTTAATGTCTGGCTTCTGATAAAGCGGGCCATGTTAAGGGCGGTTTTTTCCTGTTTGGTCACTGAT
GCCTCCGTGTAAGGGGGATTTCTGTTCATGGGGGTAATGATACCGATGAAACGAGAGAGGATGCTCACGA
TACGGGTTACTGATGATGAACATGCCCGGTTACTGGAACGTTGTGAGGGTAAACAACTGGCGGTATGGAT
GCGGCGGGACCAGAGAAAAATCACTCAGGGTCAATGCCAGCGCTTCGTTAATACAGATGTAGGTGTTCCA
CAGGGTAGCCAGCAGCATCCTGCGATGCAGATCCGGAACATAATGGTGCAGGGCGCTGACTTCCGCGTTT
CCAGACTTTACGAAACACGGAAACCGAAGACCATTCATGTTGTTGCTCAGGTCGCAGACGTTTTGCAGCA
GCAGTCGCTTCACGTTCGCTCGCGTATCGGTGATTCATTCTGCTAACCAGTAAGGCAACCCCGCCAGCCT
AGCCGGGTCCTCAACGACAGGAGCACGATCATGCGCACCCGTGGCCAGGACCCAACGCTGCCCGAGATGC
GCCGCGTGCGGCTGCTGGAGATGGCGGACGCGATGGATATGTTCTGCCAAGGGTTGGTTTGCGCATTCAC
AGTTCTCCGCAAGAATTGATTGGCTCCAATTCTTGGAGTGGTGAATCCGTTAGCGAGGTGCCGCCGGCTT
CCATTCAGGTCGAGGTGGCCCGGCTCCATGCACCGCGACGCAACGCGGGGAGGCAGACAAGGTATAGGGC
GGCGCCTACAATCCATGCCAACCCGTTCCATGTGCTCGCCGAGGCGGCATAAATCGCCGTGACGATCAGC
GGTCCAATGATCGAAGTTAGGCTGGTAAGAGCCGCGAGCGATCCTTGAAGCTGTCCCTGATGGTCGTCAT
CTACCTGCCTGGACAGCATGGCCTGCAACGCGGGCATCCCGATGCCGCCGGAAGCGAGAAGAATCATAAT
GGGGAAGGCCATCCAGCCTCGCGTCGCGAACGCCAGCAAGACGTAGCCCAGCGCGTCGGCCGCCATGCCG
GCGATAATGGCCTGCTTCTCGCCGAAACGTTTGGTGGCGGGACCAGTGACGAAGGCTTGAGCGAGGGCGT
GCAAGATTCCGAATACCGCAAGCGACAGGCCGATCATCGTCGCGCTCCAGCGAAAGCGGTCCTCGCCGAA
AATGACCCAGAGCGCTGCCGGCACCTGTCCTACGAGTTGCATGATAAAGAAGACAGTCATAAGTGCGGCG
ACGATAGTCATGCCCCGCGCCCACCGGAAGGAGCTGACTGGGTTGAAGGCTCTCAAGGGCATCGGTCGAG
ATCCCGGTGCCTAATGAGTGAGCTAACTTACATTAATTGCGTTGCGCTCACTGCCCGCTTTCCAGTCGGG
AAACTGTCGTGCCAGCTGCATTAATGAATCGGCCAACGCGCGGGGAGAGGCGGTTTGCGTATTGGGCGCC
AGGGTGGTTTTTCTTTTCACCAGTGAGACGGGCAACAGCTGATTGCCCTTCACCGCCTGGCCCTGAGAGA
GTTGCAGCAAGCGGTCCACGCTGGTTTGCCCCAGCAGGCGAAAATCCTGTTTGATGGTGGTTAACGGCGG
GATATAACATGAGCTGTCTTCGGTATCGTCGTATCCCACTACCGAGATATCCGCACCAACGCGCAGCCCG
GACTCGGTAATGGCGCGCATTGCGCCCAGCGCCATCTGATCGTTGGCAACCAGCATCGCAGTGGGAACGA
TGCCCTCATTCAGCATTTGCATGGTTTGTTGAAAACCGGACATGGCACTCCAGTCGCCTTCCCGTTCCGC
TATCGGCTGAATTTGATTGCGAGTGAGATATTTATGCCAGCCAGCCAGACGCAGACGCGCCGAGACAGAA
CTTAATGGGCCCGCTAACAGCGCGATTTGCTGGTGACCCAATGCGACCAGATGCTCCACGCCCAGTCGCG
TACCGTCTTCATGGGAGAAAATAATACTGTTGATGGGTGTCTGGTCAGAGACATCAAGAAATAACGCCGG
AACATTAGTGCAGGCAGCTTCCACAGCAATGGCATCCTGGTCATCCAGCGGATAGTTAATGATCAGCCCA
CTGACGCGTTGCGCGAGAAGATTGTGCACCGCCGCTTTACAGGCTTCGACGCCGCTTCGTTCTACCATCG
ACACCACCACGCTGGCACCCAGTTGATCGGCGCGAGATTTAATCGCCGCGACAATTTGCGACGGCGCGTG
CAGGGCCAGACTGGAGGTGGCAACGCCAATCAGCAACGACTGTTTGCCCGCCAGTTGTTGTGCCACGCGG
TTGGGAATGTAATTCAGCTCCGCCATCGCCGCTTCCACTTTTTCCCGCGTTTTCGCAGAAACGTGGCTGG
CCTGGTTCACCACGCGGGAAACGGTCTGATAAGAGACACCGGCATACTCTGCGACATCGTATAACGTTAC
TGGTTTCACATTCACCACCCTGAATTGACTCTCTTCCGGGCGCTATCATGCCATACCGCGAAAGGTTTTG
CGCCATTCGATGGTGTCCGGGATCTCGACGCTCTCCCTTATGCGACTCCTGCATTAGGAAGCAGCCCAGT
AGTAGGTTGAGGCCGTTGAGCACCGCCGCCGCAAGGAATGGTGCATGCAAGGAGATGGCGCCCAACAGTC
CCCCGGCCACGGGGCCTGCCACCATACCCACGCCGAAACAAGCGCTCATGAGCCCGAAGTGGCGAGCCCG
ATCTTCCCCATCGGTGATGTCGGCGATATAGGCGCCAGCAACCGCACCTGTGGCGCCGGTGATGCCGGCC
ACGATGCGTCCGGCGTAGAGGATCGAGATCTCGATCCCGCGAAATTAATACGACTCACTATAGGGGAATT
GTGAGCGGATAACAATTCCCCACTAGTAATAATTTTGTTTAACTTTAAGAAGGAGATATACATATGGCAG
CGACCGATATAGCTCGCCAGGTGGGTGAAGGTTGCCGAACTGTCCCCCTGGCTGGACATGTGGGGTTTGA
CAGCTTGCCTGACCAGCTGGTGAATAAGTCCGTCAGCCAGGGCTTCTGCTTCAACATCCTGTGCGTGGGA
GAGACAGGTTTGGGCAAGTCCACCCTCATGGACACCCTGTTCAACACCAAATTCGAAGGGGAGCCAGCCA
CCCACACACAGCCGGGTGTCCAGCTCCAGTCTAATACCTATGACCTCCAAGAGAGCAACGTGAGGCTAAA
GCTCACGATCGTTAGCACAGTTGGCTTTGGGGACCAGATCAACAAAGAGGACAGCTACAAGCCTATCGTG
GAATTCATCGATGCACAATTCGAGGCCTACCTGCAGGAAGAGCTAAAGATCCGAAGAGTGCTACACACCT
ACCATGACTCCCGAATCCATGTCTGCTTGTATTTCATTGCCCCCACGGGTCATTCCCTGAAGTCTCTGGA
CCTAGTGACTATGAAGAAGCTGGACAGTAAGGTGAACATCATCCCCATCATTGCCAAAGCAGATGCCATT
TCGAAGAGTGAGCTAACAAAGTTCAAAATCAAAATCACCAGCGAGCTTGTCAGCAACGGAGTCCAGATCT
ATCAGTTTCCTACAGATGATGAGTCGGTGGCAGAGATCAATGGAACCATGAACGCCCACCTGCCGTTTGC
TGTCATTGGCAGCACAGAAGAACTGAAGATAGGCAACAAGATGATGAGGGCGCGGCAGTATCCTTGGGGC
ACTGTGCAGGTTGAAAACGAGGCCCACTGCGACTTTGTGAAGCTGCGGGAGATGCTGATTCGGGTCAACA
TGGAGGATCTGCGGGAGCAGACCCACACCCGGCACTATGAGCTGTATCGCCGCTGTAAGCTGGAGGAGAT
GGGCTTCAAGGACACCGACCCTGACAGCAAACCCTTCAGTTTACAGGAGACATATGAGGCCAAAAGGAAC
GAGTTCCTAGGGGAACTCCAGAAAAAAGAAGAGGAGATGAGACAGATGTTCGTCCAGCGAGTCAAAGAGA
AAGAAGCGGAGCTCAAAGAGGCAGAGAAAGAGCTGCACGAGAAGTTTGACCGTCTGAAGAAACTGCACCA
GGACGAGAAGAAGAAACTGGAGGATAAGAAGAAATCCCTGGATGATGAAGTGAATGCTTTCAAGCAAAGA
AAGACGGCGGCTGAGCTGCTCCAGTCCCAGGGCTCCCAGGCTGGAGGCTCACAGACTCTGAAGAGAGACA
AAGAGAAGAAAAATTAAGGATCCTAATAGTCTAGTAATAATTTTGTTTAACTTTAAGAAGGAGATATACC
ATGGGCAGCAGCCATCATCATCATCATCACAGCAGCGGTACCGGCAGCGGCGAAAACCTTTACTTCCAGG
GCCATATGTCTAAGCAACAACCAACTCAGTTTATAAATCCAGAAACTCCTGGCTATGTTGGATTTGCAAA
TCTTCCCAATCAAGTTCACCGAAAATCAGTGAAGAAGGGGTTCGAGTTCACTCTGATGGTGGTTGGTGAA
TCTGGTCTAGGAAAATCAACTCTCATAAACAGCTTATTCCTGACTGATCTCTACCCAGAAAGAGTGATTC
CTGGAGCTGCAGAGAAAATTGAAAGAACTGTCCAGATAGAGGCTTCGACTGTTGAGATTGAAGAGCGGGG
TGTGAAGCTGCGGCTTACAGTAGTGGACACTCCCGGCTACGGGGATGCCATCAACTGCAGGGATTGTTTC
AAGACAATTATCTCCTACATTGATGAGCAGTTTGAACGCTACCTACATGATGAGAGTGGACTGAACAGGC
GTCACATCATTGATAACAGGGTACATTGTTGCTTCTACTTCATTTCACCTTTTGGACATGGACTGAAGCC
CTTAGATGTTGCATTTATGAAAGCGATACACAATAAGGTGAATATTGTGCCTGTCATTGCGAAAGCTGAC
ACTCTCACTCTGAAGGAGCGTGAGCGGCTTAAGAAAAGGATTTTGGATGAAATTGAAGAGCATAACATTA
AAATCTATCACTTACCTGATGCAGAGTCAGATGAAGATGAAGACTTTAAGGAGCAGACTAGACTCCTCAA
GGCCAGTATCCCATTCTCTGTGGTTGGCTCCAACCAGTTGATTGAAGCCAAAGGCAAGAAGGTTAGAGGC
CGTCTCTACCCATGGGGTGTTGTAGAGGTGGAGAACCCAGAACACAATGACTTTCTGAAGCTGAGAACGA
TGCTCATCACCCACATGCAGGACCTACAGGAAGTGACCCAAGACCTTCACTATGAAAACTTCCGTTCTGA
GAGGCTGAAGAGAGGCGGCAGGAAAGTAGAGAATGAGGACATGAATAAAGACCAGATCTTGCTTGAAAAG
GAGGCTGAGCTCCGCCGCATGCAAGAGATGATTGCAAGAATGCAAGCGCAGATGCAGATGCAGATGCAGG
GTGGTGACGGCGACGGCGGGGCTCTCGGCCACCATGTGATGGAGGAGGACAACATGGCCATCATCAAGGA
GTTCATGAGATTCAAGGTGCACATGGAGGGCAGCGTGAACGGCCACGAGTTCGAGATCGAGGGCGAGGGC
GAGGGCCACCCCTACGAGGGCACCCAGACCGCCAAGCTGAAGGTGACCAAGGGCGGCCCCCTGCCCTTCG
CCTGGGACATCCTGAGCCCCCAGTTCATGTACGGCAGCAAGGCCTACGTGAAGCACCCCGCCGACATCCC
CGACTACCTGAAGCTGAGCTTCCCCGAGGGCTTCACCTGGGAGAGAGTGATGAACTTCGAGGACGGCGGC
GTGGTGACCGTGACCCAGGACAGCAGCCTGCAGGACGGCCAGTTCATCTACAAGGTGAAGCTGCTGGGCA
TCAACTTCCCCAGCGACGGCCCCGTGATGCAGAAGAAGACCATGGGCTGGGAGGCCAGCACCGAGAGAAT
GTACCCCGAGGACGGCGCCCTGAAGGGCGAGATCAACCAGAGACTGAAGCTGAAGGACGGCGGCCACTAC
GACGCCGAGGTGAAGACCACCTACAAGGCCAAGAAGCCCGTGCAGCTGCCCGGCGCCTACAACGTGGACA
TCAAGCTGGACATCACCAGCCACAACGAGGACTACACCATCGTGGAGCAGTACGAGAGAGCCGAGGCCAG
ACACAGCACCGGCGGCTAAGGATCCTAATAGTCTAGAGCTAGCCCTAGGAGATCCGGCTGCTAACAAAGC
CCGAAAGGAAGCTGAGTTGGCTGCTGCCACCGCTGAGCAATAACTAGCATAACCCCTTGGGGCCTCTAAA
CGGGTCTTGAGGGGTTTTTTGCTGAAAGGAGGAACTATATCCGGATATCCCGCAAGAGGCCCGGCAGTAC
CGGCATAACCAAGCCTATGCCTACAGCATCCAGGGTGACGGTGCCGAGGATGACGATGAGCGCATTGTTA
GATTTCATACACGGTGCCTGACTGCGTTAGCAATTTAACTGTGATAAACTACCGCATTAAAGCTTATCGA
TGATAAGCTGTCAAACATGAGAA
